>Addgene plasmid #116498 | pHAGE-PIK3CA-G451V | addgene full sequence | sequence record 242625 | Addgene NGS Result
TGGAAGGGCTAATTCACTCCCAAAGAAGACAAGATATCCTTGATCTGTGGATCTACCACACACAAGGCTA
CTTCCCTGATTAGCAGAACTACACACCAGGGCCAGGGGTCAGATATCCACTGACCTTTGGATGGTGCTAC
AAGCTAGTACCAGTTGAGCCAGATAAGGTAGAAGAGGCCAATAAAGGAGAGAACACCAGCTTGTTACACC
CTGTGAGCCTGCATGGGATGGATGACCCGGAGAGAGAAGTGTTAGAGTGGAGGTTTGACAGCCGCCTAGC
ATTTCATCACGTGGCCCGAGAGCTGCATCCGGAGTACTTCAAGAACTGCTGATATCGAGCTTGCTACAAG
GGACTTTCCGCTGGGGACTTTCCAGGGAGGCGTGGCCTGGGCGGGACTGGGGAGTGGCGAGCCCTCAGAT
CCTGCATATAAGCAGCTGCTTTTTGCCTGTACTGGGTCTCTCTGGTTAGACCAGATCTGAGCCTGGGAGC
TCTCTGGCTAACTAGGGAACCCACTGCTTAAGCCTCAATAAAGCTTGCCTTGAGTGCTTCAAGTAGTGTG
TGCCCGTCTGTTGTGTGACTCTGGTAACTAGAGATCCCTCAGACCCTTTTAGTCAGTGTGGAAAATCTCT
AGCAGTGGCGCCCGAACAGGGACTTGAAAGCGAAAGGGAAACCAGAGGAGCTCTCTCGACGCAGGACTCG
GCTTGCTGAAGCGCGCACGGCAAGAGGCGAGGGGCGGCGACTGGTGAGTACGCCAAAAATTTTGACTAGC
GGAGGCTAGAAGGAGAGAGATGGGTGCGAGAGCGTCAGTATTAAGCGGGGGAGAATTAGATCGCGATGGG
AAAAAATTCGGTTAAGGCCAGGGGGAAAGAAAAAATATAAATTAAAACATATAGTATGGGCAAGCAGGGA
GCTAGAACGATTCGCAGTTAATCCTGGCCTGTTAGAAACATCAGAAGGCTGTAGACAAATACTGGGACAG
CTACAACCATCCCTTCAGACAGGATCAGAAGAACTTAGATCATTATATAATACAGTAGCAACCCTCTATT
GTGTGCATCAAAGGATAGAGATAAAAGACACCAAGGAAGCTTTAGACAAGATAGAGGAAGAGCAAAACAA
AAGTAAGACCACCGCACAGCAAGCGGCCGGCCGCTGATCTTCAGACCTGGAGGAGGAGATATGAGGGACA
ATTGGAGAAGTGAATTATATAAATATAAAGTAGTAAAAATTGAACCATTAGGAGTAGCACCCACCAAGGC
AAAGAGAAGAGTGGTGCAGAGAGAAAAAAGAGCAGTGGGAATAGGAGCTTTGTTCCTTGGGTTCTTGGGA
GCAGCAGGAAGCACTATGGGCGCAGCGTCAATGACGCTGACGGTACAGGCCAGACAATTATTGTCTGGTA
TAGTGCAGCAGCAGAACAATTTGCTGAGGGCTATTGAGGCGCAACAGCATCTGTTGCAACTCACAGTCTG
GGGCATCAAGCAGCTCCAGGCAAGAATCCTGGCTGTGGAAAGATACCTAAAGGATCAACAGCTCCTGGGG
ATTTGGGGTTGCTCTGGAAAACTCATTTGCACCACTGCTGTGCCTTGGAATGCTAGTTGGAGTAATAAAT
CTCTGGAACAGATTTGGAATCACACGACCTGGATGGAGTGGGACAGAGAAATTAACAATTACACAAGCTT
AATACACTCCTTAATTGAAGAATCGCAAAACCAGCAAGAAAAGAATGAACAAGAATTATTGGAATTAGAT
AAATGGGCAAGTTTGTGGAATTGGTTTAACATAACAAATTGGCTGTGGTATATAAAATTATTCATAATGA
TAGTAGGAGGCTTGGTAGGTTTAAGAATAGTTTTTGCTGTACTTTCTATAGTGAATAGAGTTAGGCAGGG
ATATTCACCATTATCGTTTCAGACCCACCTCCCAACCCCGAGGGGACCCGACAGGCCCGAAGGAATAGAA
GAAGAAGGTGGAGAGAGAGACAGAGACAGATCCATTCGATTAGTGAACGGATCTCGACGGTATCGCCGAA
TTCACAAATGGCAGTATTCATCCACAATTTTAAAAGAAAAGGGGGGATTGGGGGGTACAGTGCAGGGGAA
AGAATAGTAGACATAATAGCAACAGACATACAAACTAAAGAATTACAAAAACAAATTACAAAAATTCAAA
ATTTTCGGGTTTATTACAGGGACAGCAGAGATCCAGTTTGGACTAGTCGTGAGGCTCCGGTGCCCGTCAG
TGGGCAGAGCGCACATCGCCCACAGTCCCCGAGAAGTTGGGGGGAGGGGTCGGCAATTGAACCGGTGCCT
AGAGAAGGTGGCGCGGGGTAAACTGGGAAAGTGATGTCGTGTACTGGCTCCGCCTTTTTCCCGAGGGTGG
GGGAGAACCGTATATAAGTGCAGTAGTCGCCGTGAACGTTCTTTTTCGCAACGGGTTTGCCGCCAGAACA
CAGGTAAGTGCCGTGTGTGGTTCCCGCGGGCCTGGCCTCTTTACGGGTTATGGCCCTTGCGTGCCTTGAA
TTACTTCCACCTGGCTGCAGTACGTGATTCTTGATCCCGAGCTTCGGGTTGGAAGTGGGTGGGAGAGTTC
GAGGCCTTGCGCTTAAGGAGCCCCTTCGCCTCGTGCTTGAGTTGAGGCCTGGCCTGGGCGCTGGGGCCGC
CGCGTGCGAATCTGGTGGCACCTTCGCGCCTGTCTCGCTGCTTTCGATAAGTCTCTAGCCATTTAAAATT
TTTGATGACCTGCTGCGACGCTTTTTTTCTGGCAAGATAGTCTTGTAAATGCGGGCCAAGATCTGCACAC
TGGTATTTCGGTTTTTGGGGCCGCGGGCGGCGACGGGGCCCGTGCGTCCCAGCGCACATGTTCGGCGAGG
CGGGGCCTGCGAGCGCGGCCACCGAGAATCGGACGGGGGTAGTCTCAAGCTGGCCGGCCTGCTCTGGTGC
CTGGCCTCGCGCCGCCGTGTATCGCCCCGCCCTGGGCGGCAAGGCTGGCCCGGTCGGCACCAGTTGCGTG
AGCGGAAAGATGGCCGCTTCCCGGCCCTGCTGCAGGGAGCTCAAAATGGAGGACGCGGCGCTCGGGAGAG
CGGGCGGGTGAGTCACCCACACAAAGGAAAAGGGCCTTTCCGTCCTCAGCCGTCGCTTCATGTGACTCCA
CGGAGTACCGGGCGCCGTCCAGGCACCTCGATTAGTTCTCGAGCTTTTGGAGTACGTCGTCTTTAGGTTG
GGGGGAGGGGTTTTATGCGATGGAGTTTCCCCACACTGAGTGGGTGGAGACTGAAGTTAGGCCAGCTTGG
CACTTGATGTAATTCTCCTTGGAATTTGCCCTTTTTGAGTTTGGATCTTGGTTCATTCTCAAGCCTCAGA
CAGTGGTTCAAAGTTTTTTTCTTCCATTTCAGGTGTCGTGAAGCGGCCCTGCAGATATCAACAAGTTTGT
ACAAAAAAGCAGGCACCATGCCTCCAAGACCATCATCAGGTGAACTGTGGGGCATCCACTTGATGCCCCC
AAGAATCCTAGTAGAATGTTTACTACCAAATGGAATGATAGTGACTTTAGAATGCCTCCGTGAGGCTACA
TTAATAACCATAAAGCATGAACTATTTAAAGAAGCAAGAAAATACCCCCTCCATCAACTTCTTCAAGATG
AATCTTCTTACATTTTCGTAAGTGTTACTCAAGAAGCAGAAAGGGAAGAATTTTTTGATGAAACAAGACG
ACTTTGTGACCTTCGGCTTTTTCAACCCTTTTTAAAAGTAATTGAACCAGTAGGCAACCGTGAAGAAAAG
ATCCTCAATCGAGAAATTGGTTTTGCTATCGGCATGCCAGTGTGTGAATTTGATATGGTTAAAGATCCAG
AAGTACAGGACTTCCGAAGAAATATTCTGAACGTTTGTAAAGAAGCTGTGGATCTTAGGGACCTCAATTC
ACCTCATAGTAGAGCAATGTATGTCTATCCTCCAAATGTAGAATCTTCACCAGAATTGCCAAAGCACATA
TATAATAAATTAGATAAAGGGCAAATAATAGTGGTGATCTGGGTAATAGTTTCTCCAAATAATGACAAGC
AGAAGTATACTCTGAAAATCAACCATGACTGTGTACCAGAACAAGTAATTGCTGAAGCAATCAGGAAAAA
AACTCGAAGTATGTTGCTATCCTCTGAACAACTAAAACTCTGTGTTTTAGAATATCAGGGCAAGTATATT
TTAAAAGTGTGTGGATGTGATGAATACTTCCTAGAAAAATATCCTCTGAGTCAGTATAAGTATATAAGAA
GCTGTATAATGCTTGGGAGGATGCCCAATTTGATGTTGATGGCTAAAGAAAGCCTTTATTCTCAACTGCC
AATGGACTGTTTTACAATGCCATCTTATTCCAGACGCATTTCCACAGCTACACCATATATGAATGGAGAA
ACATCTACAAAATCCCTTTGGGTTATAAATAGTGCACTCAGAATAAAAATTCTTTGTGCAACCTACGTGA
ATGTAAATATTCGAGACATTGATAAGATCTATGTTCGAACAGGTATCTACCATGGAGGAGAACCCTTATG
TGACAATGTGAACACTCAAAGAGTACCTTGTTCCAATCCCAGGTGGAATGAATGGCTGAATTATGATATA
TACATTCCTGATCTTCCTCGTGCTGCTCGACTTTGCCTTTCCATTTGCTCTGTTAAAGGCCGAAAGGGTG
CTAAAGAGGAACACTGTCCATTGGCATGGGGAAATATAAACTTGTTTGATTACACAGACACTCTAGTATC
TGGAAAAATGGCTTTGAATCTTTGGCCAGTACCTCATGTATTAGAAGATTTGCTGAACCCTATTGGTGTT
ACTGGATCAAATCCAAATAAAGAAACTCCATGCTTAGAGTTGGAGTTTGACTGGTTCAGCAGTGTGGTAA
AGTTCCCAGATATGTCAGTGATTGAAGAGCATGCCAATTGGTCTGTATCCCGAGAAGCAGGATTTAGCTA
TTCCCACGCAGGACTGAGTAACAGACTAGCTAGAGACAATGAATTAAGGGAAAATGACAAAGAACAGCTC
AAAGCAATTTCTACACGAGATCCTCTCTCTGAAATCACTGAGCAGGAGAAAGATTTTCTATGGAGTCACA
GACACTATTGTGTAACTATCCCCGAAATTCTACCCAAATTGCTTCTGTCTGTTAAATGGAATTCTAGAGA
TGAAGTAGCCCAGATGTATTGCTTGGTAAAAGATTGGCCTCCAATCAAACCTGAACAGGCTATGGAACTT
CTGGACTGTAATTACCCAGATCCTATGGTTCGAGGTTTTGCTGTTCGGTGCTTGGAAAAATATTTAACAG
ATGACAAACTTTCTCAGTATTTAATTCAGCTAGTACAGGTCCTAAAATATGAACAATATTTGGATAACTT
GCTTGTGAGATTTTTACTGAAGAAAGCATTGACTAATCAAAGGATTGGGCACTTTTTCTTTTGGCATTTA
AAATCTGAGATGCACAATAAAACAGTTAGCCAGAGGTTTGGCCTGCTTTTGGAGTCCTATTGTCGTGCAT
GTGGGATGTATTTGAAGCACCTGAATAGGCAAGTCGAGGCAATGGAAAAGCTCATTAACTTAACTGACAT
TCTCAAACAGGAGAAGAAGGATGAAACACAAAAGGTACAGATGAAGTTTTTAGTTGAGCAAATGAGGCGA
CCAGATTTCATGGATGCTCTACAGGGCTTTCTGTCTCCTCTAAACCCTGCTCATCAACTAGGAAACCTCA
GGCTTGAAGAGTGTCGAATTATGTCCTCTGCAAAAAGGCCACTGTGGTTGAATTGGGAGAACCCAGACAT
CATGTCAGAGTTACTGTTTCAGAACAATGAGATCATCTTTAAAAATGGGGATGATTTACGGCAAGATATG
CTAACACTTCAAATTATTCGTATTATGGAAAATATCTGGCAAAATCAAGGTCTTGATCTTCGAATGTTAC
CTTATGGTTGTCTGTCAATCGGTGACTGTGTGGGACTTATTGAGGTGGTGCGAAATTCTCACACTATTAT
GCAAATTCAGTGCAAAGGCGGCTTGAAAGGTGCACTGCAGTTCAACAGCCACACACTACATCAGTGGCTC
AAAGACAAGAACAAAGGAGAAATATATGATGCAGCCATTGACCTGTTTACACGTTCATGTGCTGGATACT
GTGTAGCTACCTTCATTTTGGGAATTGGAGATCGTCACAATAGTAACATCATGGTGAAAGACGATGGACA
ACTGTTTCATATAGATTTTGGACACTTTTTGGATCACAAGAAGAAAAAATTTGGTTATAAACGAGAACGT
GTGCCATTTGTTTTGACACAGGATTTCTTAATAGTGATTAGTAAAGGAGCCCAAGAATGCACAAAGACAA
GAGAATTTGAGAGGTTTCAGGAGATGTGTTACAAGGCTTATCTAGCTATTCGACAGCATGCCAATCTCTT
CATAAATCTTTTCTCAATGATGCTTGGCTCTGGAATGCCAGAACTACAATCTTTTGATGACATTGCATAC
ATTCGAAAGACCCTAGCCTTAGATAAAACTGAGCAAGAGGCTTTGGAGTATTTCATGAAACAAATGAATG
ATGCACATCATGGTGGCTGGACAACAAAAATGGATTGGATCTTCCACACAATTAAACAGCATGCATTGAA
CTAGAACCCAGCTTTCTTGTACAAAGTGGTGATATCCAATTAACCCTCACTAAAGGAGAGATATTAGAAT
GTAAGAATAGCCCTATAGTGAGTCGTATTACCACCCAACTTTTCTATACAAAGTGGTTGATATCCAGCAC
AGTGGCGGCCGCTCGAGTCTAGAGGGCCCGCGGTTCGAAGGTAAGCCTATCCCTAACCCTCTCCTCGGTC
TCGATTCTACGCGTACCGGTTAGTAATGAGATCCCTCCCCCCCCCCTAACGTTACTGGCCGAAGCCGCTT
GGAATAAGGCCGGTGTGCGTTTGTCTATATGTTATTTTCCACCATATTGCCGTCTTTTGGCAATGTGAGG
GCCCGGAAACCTGGCCCTGTCTTCTTGACGAGCATTCCTAGGGGTCTTTCCCCTCTCGCCAAAGGAATGC
AAGGTCTGTTGAATGTCGTGAAGGAAGCAGTTCCTCTGGAAGCTTCTTGAAGACAAACAACGTCTGTAGC
GACCCTTTGCAGGCAGCGGAACCCCCCACCTGGCGACAGGTGCCTCTGCGGCCAAAAGCCACGTGTATAA
GATACACCTGCAAAGGCGGCACAACCCCAGTGCCACGTTGTGAGTTGGATAGTTGTGGAAAGAGTCAAAT
GGCTCTCCTCAAGCGTATTCAACAAGGGGCTGAAGGATGCCCAGAAGGTACCCCATTGTATGGGATCTGA
TCTGGGGCCTCGGTGCACATGCTTTACATGTGTTTAGTCGAGGTTAAAAAAACGTCTAGGCCCCCCGAAC
CACGGGGACGTGGTTTTCCTTTGAAAAACACGATGATAATATGGCCACACATATGACCGAGTACAAGCCC
ACGGTGCGCCTCGCCACCCGCGACGACGTCCCCAGGGCCGTACGCACCCTCGCCGCCGCGTTCGCCGACT
ACCCCGCCACGCGCCACACCGTCGATCCGGACCGCCACATCGAGCGGGTCACCGAGCTGCAAGAACTCTT
CCTCACGCGCGTCGGGCTCGACATCGGCAAGGTGTGGGTCGCGGACGACGGCGCCGCGGTGGCGGTCTGG
ACCACGCCGGAGAGCGTCGAAGCGGGGGCGGTGTTCGCCGAGATCGGCCCGCGCATGGCCGAGTTGAGCG
GTTCCCGGCTGGCCGCGCAGCAACAGATGGAAGGCCTCCTGGCGCCGCACCGGCCCAAGGAGCCCGCGTG
GTTCCTGGCCACCGTCGGCGTCTCGCCCGACCACCAGGGCAAGGGTCTGGGCAGCGCCGTCGTGCTCCCC
GGAGTGGAGGCGGCCGAGCGCGCCGGGGTGCCCGCCTTCCTGGAGACCTCCGCGCCCCGCAACCTCCCCT
TCTACGAGCGGCTCGGCTTCACCGTCACCGCCGACGTCGAGGTGCCCGAAGGACCGCGCACCTGGTGCAT
GACCCGCAAGCCCGGTGCCTAAATCGATAGATCCTAATCAACCTCTGGATTACAAAATTTGTGAAAGATT
GACTGGTATTCTTAACTATGTTGCTCCTTTTACGCTATGTGGATACGCTGCTTTAATGCCTTTGTATCAT
GCTATTGCTTCCCGTATGGCTTTCATTTTCTCCTCCTTGTATAAATCCTGGTTGCTGTCTCTTTATGAGG
AGTTGTGGCCCGTTGTCAGGCAACGTGGCGTGGTGTGCACTGTGTTTGCTGACGCAACCCCCACTGGTTG
GGGCATTGCCACCACCTGTCAGCTCCTTTCCGGGACTTTCGCTTTCCCCCTCCCTATTGCCACGGCGGAA
CTCATCGCCGCCTGCCTTGCCCGCTGCTGGACAGGGGCTCGGCTGTTGGGCACTGACAATTCCGTGGTGT
TGTCGGGGAAATCATCGTCCTTTCCTTGGCTGCTCGCCTGTGTTGCCACCTGGATTCTGCGCGGGACGTC
CTTCTGCTACGTCCCTTCGGCCCTCAATCCAGCGGACCTTCCTTCCCGCGGCCTGCTGCCGGCTCTGCGG
CCTCTTCCGCGTCTTCGCCTTCGCCCTCAGACGAGTCGGATCTCCCTTTGGGCCGCCTCCCCGCCTGAGA
TCCTTTAAGACCAATGACTTACAAGGCAGCTGTAGATCTTAGCCACTTTTTAAAAGAAAAGGGGGGACTG
GAAGGGCTAATTCACTCCCAACGAAGACAAGATCTGCTTTTTGCTTGTACTGGGTCTCTCTGGTTAGACC
AGATCTGAGCCTGGGAGCTCTCTGGCTAACTAGGGAACCCACTGCTTAAGCCTCAATAAAGCTTGCCTTG
AGTGCTTCAAGTAGTGTGTGCCCGTCTGTTGTGTGACTCTGGTAACTAGAGATCCCTCAGACCCTTTTAG
TCAGTGTGGAAAATCTCTAGCAGTAGTAGTTCATGTCATCTTATTATTCAGTATTTATAACTTGCAAAGA
AATGAATATCAGAGAGTGAGAGGCCCGGGTTAATTAAGGAAAGGGCTAGATCATTCTTGAAGACGAAAGG
GCCTCGTGATACGCCTATTTTTATAGGTTAATGTCATGATAATAATGGTTTCTTAGACGTCAGGTGGCAC
TTTTCGGGGAAATGTGCGCGGAACCCCTATTTGTTTATTTTTCTAAATACATTCAAATATGTATCCGCTC
ATGAGACAATAACCCTGATAAATGCTTCAATAATATTGAAAAAGGAAGAGTATGAGTATTCAACATTTCC
GTGTCGCCCTTATTCCCTTTTTTGCGGCATTTTGCCTTCCTGTTTTTGCTCACCCAGAAACGCTGGTGAA
AGTAAAAGATGCTGAAGATCAGTTGGGTGCACGAGTGGGTTACATCGAACTGGATCTCAACAGCGGTAAG
ATCCTTGAGAGTTTTCGCCCCGAAGAACGTTTTCCAATGATGAGCACTTTTAAAGTTCTGCTATGTGGCG
CGGTATTATCCCGTGTTGACGCCGGGCAAGAGCAACTCGGTCGCCGCATACACTATTCTCAGAATGACTT
GGTTGAGTACTCACCAGTCACAGAAAAGCATCTTACGGATGGCATGACAGTAAGAGAATTATGCAGTGCT
GCCATAACCATGAGTGATAACACTGCGGCCAACTTACTTCTGACAACGATCGGAGGACCGAAGGAGCTAA
CCGCTTTTTTGCACAACATGGGGGATCATGTAACTCGCCTTGATCGTTGGGAACCGGAGCTGAATGAAGC
CATACCAAACGACGAGCGTGACACCACGATGCCTGTAGCAATGGCAACAACGTTGCGCAAACTATTAACT
GGCGAACTACTTACTCTAGCTTCCCGGCAACAATTAATAGACTGGATGGAGGCGGATAAAGTTGCAGGAC
CACTTCTGCGCTCGGCCCTTCCGGCTGGCTGGTTTATTGCTGATAAATCTGGAGCCGGTGAGCGTGGGTC
TCGCGGTATCATTGCAGCACTGGGGCCAGATGGTAAGCCCTCCCGTATCGTAGTTATCTACACGACGGGG
AGTCAGGCAACTATGGATGAACGAAATAGACAGATCGCTGAGATAGGTGCCTCACTGATTAAGCATTGGT
AACTGTCAGACCAAGTTTACTCATATATACTTTAGATTGATTTAAAACTTCATTTTTAATTTAAAAGGAT
CTAGGTGAAGATCCTTTTTGATAATCTCATGACCAAAATCCCTTAACGTGAGTTTTCGTTCCACTGAGCG
TCAGACCCCGTAGAAAAGATCAAAGGATCTTCTTGAGATCCTTTTTTTCTGCGCGTAATCTGCTGCTTGC
AAACAAAAAAACCACCGCTACCAGCGGTGGTTTGTTTGCCGGATCAAGAGCTACCAACTCTTTTTCCGAA
GGTAACTGGCTTCAGCAGAGCGCAGATACCAAATACTGTTCTTCTAGTGTAGCCGTAGTTAGGCCACCAC
TTCAAGAACTCTGTAGCACCGCCTACATACCTCGCTCTGCTAATCCTGTTACCAGTGGCTGCTGCCAGTG
GCGATAAGTCGTGTCTTACCGGGTTGGACTCAAGACGATAGTTACCGGATAAGGCGCAGCGGTCGGGCTG
AACGGGGGGTTCGTGCACACAGCCCAGCTTGGAGCGAACGACCTACACCGAACTGAGATACCTACAGCGT
GAGCTATGAGAAAGCGCCACGCTTCCCGAAGGGAGAAAGGCGGACAGGTATCCGGTAAGCGGCAGGGTCG
GAACAGGAGAGCGCACGAGGGAGCTTCCAGGGGGAAACGCCTGGTATCTTTATAGTCCTGTCGGGTTTCG
CCACCTCTGACTTGAGCGTCGATTTTTGTGATGCTCGTCAGGGGGGCGGAGCCTATGGAAAAACGCCAGC
AACGCGGCCTTTTTACGGTTCCTGGCCTTTTGCTGGCCTTTTGCTCACATGTTCTTTCCTGCGTTATCCC
CTGATTCTGTGGATAACCGTATTACCGCCTTTGAGTGAGCTGATACCGCTCGCCGCAGCCGAACGACCGA
GCGCAGCGAGTCAGTGAGCGAGGAAGCGGAAGAGCGCCCAATACGCAAACCGCCTCTCCCCGCGCGTTGG
CCGATTCATTAATGCAGCAAGCTCATGGCTGACTAATTTTTTTTATTTATGCAGAGGCCGAGGCCGCCTC
GGCCTCTGAGCTATTCCAGAAGTAGTGAGGAGGCTTTTTTGGAGGCCTAGGCTTTTGCAAAAAGCTCCCC
GTGGCACGACAGGTTTCCCGACTGGAAAGCGGGCAGTGAGCGCAACGCAATTAATGTGAGTTAGCTCACT
CATTAGGCACCCCAGGCTTTACACTTTATGCTTCCGGCTCGTATGTTGTGTGGAATTGTGAGCGGATAAC
AATTTCACACAGGAAACAGCTATGACATGATTACGAATTTCACAAATAAAGCATTTTTTTCACTGCATTC
TAGTTGTGGTTTGTCCAAACTCATCAATGTATCTTATCATGTCTGGATCAACTGGATAACTCAAGCTAAC
CAAAATCATCCCAAACTTCCCACCCCATACCCTATTACCACTGCCAATTACCTGTGGTTTCATTTACTCT
AAACCTGTGATTCCTCTGAATTATTTTCATTTTAAAGAAATTGTATTTGTTAAATATGTACTACAAACTT
AGTAGT
Features (pLannotate 1.2.2; 30 found; start..end, strand, type, name):
    377..634     +  LTR            5' LTR (truncated): truncated 5' long terminal repeat (LTR) from HIV-1
    681..806     +  misc_feature   HIV-1 Ψ: packaging signal of human immunodeficiency virus type 1
    790..1128    +  CDS            HIV-1 gag (fragment): gag protein from human immunodeficiency virus 1; gag
   1303..1536    +  misc_feature   RRE: The Rev response element (RRE) of HIV-1 allows for Rev-dependent mRNA export from the nucleus to the cytoplasm.
   1913..2013    +  CDS            Rev (fragment): human immunodeficiency virus 1 (HIV-1) Rev protein; rev; enhances nuclear export of unspliced and incompletely spliced viral mRNAs
   2058..2175    +  misc_feature   cPPT/CTS: central polypurine tract and central termination sequence of HIV-1
   2223..3401    +  promoter       EF-1α promoter: strong constitutive promoter for human elongation factor EF-1α
   3422..3442    +  protein_bind   attB1: mutant version of attB; core recombination site for the Gateway® BP reaction BP Clonase™
   3448..6651    +  CDS            PIK3CA: PK3CA_HUMAN - Experimental evidence at protein level: Swiss-Prot protein existence level 1. Phosphoinositide-3-kinase (PI3K) phosphorylates phosphatidylinositol (PI) and its phosphorylated derivatives at position 3 of the inositol ring to produce 3-phosphoinositides (PubMed:15135396, PubMed:23936502, PubMed:28676499). Uses ATP and PtdIns(4,5)P2 (phosphatidylinositol 4,5-bisphosphate) to generate phosphatidylinositol 3,4,5-trisphosphate (PIP3) (PubMed:15135396, PubMed:28676499). PIP3 plays a key role by recruiting PH domain- containing proteins to the membrane, including AKT1 and PDPK1, activat
   6656..6680    -  protein_bind   attB2: mutant version of attB; recombination site for the Gateway® BP reaction BP Clonase™
   6688..6706    +  promoter       T3 promoter: promoter for bacteriophage T3 RNA polymerase
   6732..6750    -  promoter       T7 promoter: promoter for bacteriophage T7 RNA polymerase
   6756..6774    -  protein_bind   attB4 (fragment): mutant version of attB; core recombination site for the Gateway® BP reaction BP Clonase™
   6830..6871    +  CDS            V5 tag: epitope tag from simian virus 5
   6997..7459    +  misc_feature   IRES: internal ribosome entry site (IRES) of the encephalomyocarditis virus (EMCV)
   7473..8070    +  CDS            PuroR (fragment): puromycin N-acetyltransferase; pac from Streptomyces; confers resistance to puromycin
   8086..8674    +  misc_feature   WPRE: woodchuck hepatitis virus posttranscriptional regulatory element
   8682..8747    +  CDS            nef (fragment): NEF_HV1Z2 - Experimental evidence at protein level: Swiss-Prot protein existence level 1. Extracellular Nef protein targets CD4(+) T-lymphocytes for apoptosis by interacting with CXCR4 surface receptors. From Human immunodeficiency virus type 1 group M subtype D (isolate Z2/CDC-Z34) (HIV-1).
   8749..8982    +  LTR            3' LTR (ΔU3): self-inactivating 3' long terminal repeat (LTR) from HIV-1
   9187..9291    +  promoter       AmpR promoter: bla
   9292..10152   +  CDS            AmpR: β-lactamase; bla; confers resistance to ampicillin, carbenicillin, and related antibiotics
  10323..10911   +  rep_origin     ori: high-copy-number ColE1/pMB1/pBR322/pUC origin of replication
  11094..11148   +  CDS            lacI (fragment): lac repressor; lacI; The lac repressor binds to the lac operator to inhibit transcription in E. coli. This inhibition can be relieved by adding lactose or isopropyl-β-D-thiogalactopyranoside (IPTG).
  11154..11247   +  rep_origin     SV40 ori (fragment): SV40 origin of replication
  11272..11309   +  CDS            lacI (fragment): lac repressor; lacI; The lac repressor binds to the lac operator to inhibit transcription in E. coli. This inhibition can be relieved by adding lactose or isopropyl-β-D-thiogalactopyranoside (IPTG).
  11322..11343   +  protein_bind   CAP binding site: CAP binding activates transcription in the presence of cAMP. E. coli catabolite activator protein
  11358..11388   +  promoter       lac promoter: promoter for the E. coli lac operon
  11392..11414   +  protein_bind   lac operator (fragment): The lac repressor binds to the lac operator to inhibit transcription in E. coli. This inhibition can be relieved by adding lactose or isopropyl-β-D-thiogalactopyranoside (IPTG). lac repressor encoded by lacI
  11446..11529   +  polyA_signal   SV40 poly(A) signal (fragment): SV40 polyadenylation signal
  11696..329     +  CDS            nef (fragment) (across the origin): NEF_HV1BR - Experimental evidence at protein level: Swiss-Prot protein existence level 1. Extracellular Nef protein targets CD4(+) T-lymphocytes for apoptosis by interacting with CXCR4 surface receptors (PubMed:14990729). From Human immunodeficiency virus type 1 group M subtype B (isolate BRU/LAI) (HIV-1).
