[The description below was written by a language model from this plasmid's Addgene catalogue record and pLannotate feature annotations shown in this document.]
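Description:
pHAGE-PIK3CA-G451V is an HIV-1-based lentiviral expression plasmid of about 11.7 kb, built on the pHAGE backbone, that carries the human PIK3CA open reading frame with the G451V substitution. It is maintained in E. coli through a high-copy ColE1/pUC-type origin and a β-lactamase (ampicillin resistance) gene. The viral portion contains a truncated 5' LTR, the Ψ packaging signal with an adjoining gag fragment, the Rev response element for Rev-dependent nuclear export of the genomic RNA, and the cPPT/CTS element. It ends in a U3-deleted 3' LTR, which makes the integrated provirus self-inactivating. Because the packaging functions are not encoded on the plasmid, particle production depends on helper constructs supplied in trans.

The internal cassette is driven by the constitutive human EF-1α promoter. PIK3CA, which encodes the p110α catalytic subunit of class I PI3-kinase that generates PIP3 and so recruits AKT1 and PDPK1, sits between attB1 and attB2 sites left by Gateway recombination. Downstream lie short T3 and T7 promoter sequences, an attB4 fragment and a V5 epitope coding segment. The record does not state whether the V5 tag is read in frame with the insert, so a tagged product should not be assumed. An EMCV IRES then allows translation of puromycin N-acetyltransferase from the same transcript, linking puromycin selection of transduced cells to transgene expression, and a WPRE enhances transcript expression. The construct was deposited in connection with a study on systematic functional annotation of somatic cancer mutations. It is intended for stable expression of this PIK3CA variant in mammalian cells to assess its functional consequences.
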