Addgene plasmid #116498: pHAGE-PIK3CA-G451V
Purpose: Lentiviral expression of PIK3CA G451V
Depositing lab: Gordon Mills & Kenneth Scott. Depositing organization: Baylor College of Medicine. Publication: Systematic Functional Annotation of Somatic Mutations in Cancer. Ng PK, Li J, Jeong KJ, Shao S, Chen H, Tsang YH, Sengupta S, Wang Z, Bhavana VH, Tran R, Soewito S, Minussi DC, Moreno D, Kong K, Dogruluk T, Lu H, Gao J, Tokheim C, Zhou DC, Johnson AM, Zeng J, Ip CKM, Ju Z, Wester M, Yu S, Li Y, Vellano CP, Schultz N, Karchin R, Ding L, Lu Y, Cheung LWT, Chen K, Shaw KR, Meric-Bernstam F, Scott KL, Yi S, Sahni N, Liang H, Mills GB. Cancer Cell. 2018 Mar 12;33(3):450-462.e10. doi: 10.1016/j.ccell.2018.01.021. PubMed 29533785.
Backbone
  Vector backbone: pHAGE
  Vector type: Lentiviral
Growth in bacteria
  Bacterial resistance: Ampicillin, 100 μg/mL
  Growth temperature: 37°C
  Growth strain: Stbl3
  Copy number: High Copy
Gene/Insert
  Gene/Insert name: PIK3CA
  Species: H. sapiens (human)
  Mutation: G451V
  Entrez Gene: PIK3CA (a.k.a. CCM4, CLAPO, CLOVE, CWS5, HMH, MCAP, MCM, MCMTC, PI3K, PI3K-alpha, p110-alpha)
  Cloning method: Gateway Cloning
Terms and licenses: Academic/Nonprofit Terms; Industry Terms: Not Available to Industry
How to cite: pHAGE-PIK3CA-G451V was a gift from Gordon Mills & Kenneth Scott (Addgene plasmid # 116498 ; http://n2t.net/addgene:116498 ; RRID:Addgene_116498)
