>Addgene plasmid #116498 | pHAGE-PIK3CA-G451V | depositor partial sequence | sequence record 219372 | insert
ATGCCTCCACGACCATCATCAGGTGAACTGTGGGGCATCCACTTGATGCCCCCAAGAATCCTAGTAGAAT
GTTTACTACCAAATGGAATGATAGTGACTTTAGAATGCCTCCGTGAGGCTACATTAATAACCATAAAGCA
TGAACTATTTAAAGAAGCAAGAAAATACCCCCTCCATCAACTTCTTCAAGATGAATCTTCTTACATTTTC
GTAAGTGTTACTCAAGAAGCAGAAAGGGAAGAATTTTTTGATGAAACAAGACGACTTTGTGACCTTCGGC
TTTTTCAACCCTTTTTAAAAGTAATTGAACCAGTAGGCAACCGTGAAGAAAAGATCCTCAATCGAGAAAT
TGGTTTTGCTATCGGCATGCCAGTGTGTGAATTTGATATGGTTAAAGATCCAGAAGTACAGGACTTCCGA
AGAAATATTCTGAACGTTTGTAAAGAAGCTGTGGATCTTAGGGACCTCAATTCACCTCATAGTAGAGCAA
TGTATGTCTATCCTCCAAATGTAGAATCTTCACCAGAATTGCCAAAGCACATATATAATAAATTAGATAA
AGGGCAAATAATAGTGGTGATCTGGGTAATAGTTTCTCCAAATAATGACAAGCAGAAGTATACTCTGAAA
ATCAACCATGACTGTGTACCAGAACAAGTAATTGCTGAAGCAATCAGGAAAAAAACTCGAAGTATGTTGC
TATCCTCTGAACAACTAAAACTCTGTGTTTTAGAATATCAGGGCAAGTATATTTTAAAAGTGTGTGGATG
TGATGAATACTTCCTAGAAAAATATCCTCTGAGTCAGTATAAGTATATAAGAAGCTGTATAATGCTTGGG
AGGATGCCCAATTTGATGTTGATGGCTAAAGAAAGCCTTTATTCTCAACTGCCAATGGACTGTTTTACAA
TGCCATCTTATTCCAGACGCATTTCCACAGCTACACCATATATGAATGGAGAAACATCTACAAAATCCCT
TTGGGTTATAAATAGTGCACTCAGAATAAAAATTCTTTGTGCAACCTACGTGAATGTAAATATTCGAGAC
ATTGATAAGATCTATGTTCGAACAGGTATCTACCATGGAGGAGAACCCTTATGTGACAATGTGAACACTC
AAAGAGTACCTTGTTCCAATCCCAGGTGGAATGAATGGCTGAATTATGATATATACATTCCTGATCTTCC
TCGTGCTGCTCGACTTTGCCTTTCCATTTGCTCTGTTAAAGGCCGAAAGGGTGCTAAAGAGGAACACTGT
CCATTGGCATGGGGAAATATAAACTTGTTTGATTACACAGACACTCTAGTATCTGGAAAAATGGCTTTGA
ATCTTTGGCCAGTACCTCATGTATTAGAAGATTTGCTGAACCCTATTGGTGTTACTGGATCAAATCCAAA
TAAAGAAACTCCATGCTTAGAGTTGGAGTTTGACTGGTTCAGCAGTGTGGTAAAGTTCCCAGATATGTCA
GTGATTGAAGAGCATGCCAATTGGTCTGTATCCCGAGAAGCAGGATTTAGCTATTCCCACGCAGGACTGA
GTAACAGACTAGCTAGAGACAATGAATTAAGGGAAAATGACAAAGAACAGCTCAAAGCAATTTCTACACG
AGATCCTCTCTCTGAAATCACTGAGCAGGAGAAAGATTTTCTATGGAGTCACAGACACTATTGTGTAACT
ATCCCCGAAATTCTACCCAAATTGCTTCTGTCTGTTAAATGGAATTCTAGAGATGAAGTAGCCCAGATGT
ATTGCTTGGTAAAAGATTGGCCTCCAATCAAACCTGAACAGGCTATGGAACTTCTGGACTGTAATTACCC
AGATCCTATGGTTCGAGGTTTTGCTGTTCGGTGCTTGGAAAAATATTTAACAGATGACAAACTTTCTCAG
TATTTAATTCAGCTAGTACAGGTCCTAAAATATGAACAATATTTGGATAACTTGCTTGTGAGATTTTTAC
TGAAGAAAGCATTGACTAATCAAAGGATTGGGCACTTTTTCTTTTGGCATTTAAAATCTGAGATGCACAA
TAAAACAGTTAGCCAGAGGTTTGGCCTGCTTTTGGAGTCCTATTGTCGTGCATGTGGGATGTATTTGAAG
CACCTGAATAGGCAAGTCGAGGCAATGGAAAAGCTCATTAACTTAACTGACATTCTCAAACAGGAGAAGA
AGGATGAAACACAAAAGGTACAGATGAAGTTTTTAGTTGAGCAAATGAGGCGACCAGATTTCATGGATGC
TCTACAGGGCTTTCTGTCTCCTCTAAACCCTGCTCATCAACTAGGAAACCTCAGGCTTGAAGAGTGTCGA
ATTATGTCCTCTGCAAAAAGGCCACTGTGGTTGAATTGGGAGAACCCAGACATCATGTCAGAGTTACTGT
TTCAGAACAATGAGATCATCTTTAAAAATGGGGATGATTTACGGCAAGATATGCTAACACTTCAAATTAT
TCGTATTATGGAAAATATCTGGCAAAATCAAGGTCTTGATCTTCGAATGTTACCTTATGGTTGTCTGTCA
ATCGGTGACTGTGTGGGACTTATTGAGGTGGTGCGAAATTCTCACACTATTATGCAAATTCAGTGCAAAG
GCGGCTTGAAAGGTGCACTGCAGTTCAACAGCCACACACTACATCAGTGGCTCAAAGACAAGAACAAAGG
AGAAATATATGATGCAGCCATTGACCTGTTTACACGTTCATGTGCTGGATACTGTGTAGCTACCTTCATT
TTGGGAATTGGAGATCGTCACAATAGTAACATCATGGTGAAAGACGATGGACAACTGTTTCATATAGATT
TTGGACACTTTTTGGATCACAAGAAGAAAAAATTTGGTTATAAACGAGAACGTGTGCCATTTGTTTTGAC
ACAGGATTTCTTAATAGTGATTAGTAAAGGAGCCCAAGAATGCACAAAGACAAGAGAATTTGAGAGGTTT
CAGGAGATGTGTTACAAGGCTTATCTAGCTATTCGACAGCATGCCAATCTCTTCATAAATCTTTTCTCAA
TGATGCTTGGCTCTGGAATGCCAGAACTACAATCTTTTGATGACATTGCATACATTCGAAAGACCCTAGC
CTTAGATAAAACTGAGCAAGAGGCTTTGGAGTATTTCATGAAACAAATGAATGATGCACATCATGGTGGC
TGGACAACAAAAATGGATTGGATCTTCCACACAATTAAACAGCATGCATTGAACTGA
